Addgene plasmid #184104: pT2iApowriter2(#336)
Purpose: cyclofen-inducible apoptosis activation and imaging (tEosFP) in zebrafish transient transgenic
Depositing lab: Sophie Vriz. Depositing organization: College de France. Publication: Optical control and study of biological processes at the single-cell level in a live organism. Feng Z, Zhang W, Xu J, Gauron C, Ducos B, Vriz S, Volovitch M, Jullien L, Weiss S, Bensimon D. Rep Prog Phys. 2013 Jul;76(7):072601. doi: 10.1088/0034-4885/76/7/072601. Epub 2013 Jun 14. PubMed 23764902.
Backbone
  Vector backbone: pT2i (pT2AL200R150G derivative)
  Backbone manufacturer: modified by M Volovitch from pT2AL200R150 of A Urasaki; Urasaki et al 2006, Genetics 174:639)
  Backbone size w/o insert (bp): 6190
  Vector type: Zebrafish transient transgenesis
Growth in bacteria
  Bacterial resistance: Ampicillin, 100 μg/mL
  Growth temperature: 37°C
  Growth strain: DH5alpha
  Copy number: High Copy
Gene/Insert
  Gene/Insert name: myr-DIAP1-5myc-tEosFP-nls'-P2A-Casp9-ERT2
  Species: Rous Sarcoma V (myr), fruitfly (DIAP1), human (myc, ERT2), rodent Hepacivirus (nls'), PTV-1 (P2A), mouse (Caspase9)
  Insert size (bp): 3875
  Mutation: DIAP1: deleted 1-2, N19G, N20V, deleted 146-438; ERT2: G400V, M543A, L544A, deleted 1-281;
  Promoter: Zf-Ubi
  Tag / fusion protein: internal tag: 5myc (N terminal on insert)
  Cloning method: Restriction Enzyme; 5′ cloning site BamHI (not destroyed); 3′ cloning site SnaBI (not destroyed)
  Sequencing primers: 5′ ubidir; 3′ SVLrev34
Resource information
  A portion of this plasmid was derived from a plasmid made by: synthetic ERT2
Terms and licenses: Academic/Nonprofit Terms; Industry Terms: Not Available to Industry
Depositor comments: myr; DIAP1: NP_001261916; 5myc; tEosFP: AAV54099; nls; P2A: AIE57569; Casp9: NP_056548; ERT2: NP_000116; polycistronic mRNA expressing both inducible apoptosis trigger (Casp9-ERT2) and apoptosis sensor (myr-DIAP1-tEosFP-nls);
How to cite: pT2iApowriter2(#336) was a gift from Sophie Vriz (Addgene plasmid # 184104 ; http://n2t.net/addgene:184104 ; RRID:Addgene_184104)
