[The description below was written by a language model from this plasmid's Addgene catalogue record and pLannotate feature annotations shown in this document.]
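Description:
pT2iApowriter2(#336) is a zebrafish transient-transgenesis plasmid built on pT2i, a modified derivative of the Tol2 transposon vector pT2AL200R150G. In vectors of this family, Tol2 arms allow transposase-mediated integration of the cargo into the fish genome. The automated feature table does not annotate the Tol2 ends or the promoter. In bacteria the roughly 10.1 kb plasmid replicates from a high-copy ColE1/pUC-type origin and is selected with ampicillin through the AmpR (β-lactamase) cassette. A fragment of the f1 origin and a T3 promoter are also detected. The short "CEN4" hit is only 24 nt and is most likely a spurious match.

The insert, cloned between BamHI and SnaBI, is a single open reading frame driven by the zebrafish ubiquitin (Zf-Ubi) promoter and followed by an SV40 polyadenylation signal. A P2A peptide splits the translation product into two proteins. The upstream protein is the apoptosis sensor. It consists of a Src-type myristoylation signal, a truncated and mutated Drosophila DIAP1 fragment (residues 146–438 removed, N19G/N20V), five Myc epitopes, the green-to-red photoconvertible protein tEosFP and a nuclear localisation signal. The design suggests that the membrane anchor holds the reporter at the membrane until caspase cleavage within the DIAP1 segment releases the tagged fluorescent protein to the nucleus, although the record does not describe this mechanism. The downstream protein is the trigger, mouse caspase-9 fused to the ERT2 ligand-binding domain of the human estrogen receptor (G400V, M543A, L544A), which makes its activity ligand-dependent. According to the record, the construct is used for cyclofen-inducible activation of apoptosis with simultaneous imaging in transiently transgenic zebrafish.
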