Features (pLannotate 1.2.2; 17 found; start..end, strand, type, name):
      2..129     +  rep_origin     f1 ori (fragment) (sequence partly withheld): f1 bacteriophage origin of replication; arrow indicates direction of (+) strand synthesis
    150..168     -  promoter       T3 promoter: promoter for bacteriophage T3 RNA polymerase
   3504..3527    -  misc_feature   CEN4 (fragment): S. cerevisiae CEN4 centromere
   3977..3997    +  CDS            myr: N-myristoylation signal from Src kinase (Pellman et al., 1985; Kaplan et al., 1988)
   4037..4474    +  CDS            Diap1 (fragment): DIAP1_DROME - Also known as Iap1, th. Experimental evidence at protein level: Swiss-Prot protein existence level 1. Anti-apoptotic protein which functions as a caspase regulator, using its E3 ubiquitin-protein ligase activity to smother caspase activity. Binds, ubiquitinates and inactivates initiator caspase Dronc, and effector caspases Drice and Dcp-1. Acts as a Nedd8- E3 ubiquitin-protein ligase for Drice. Suppresses apoptosis by targeting the apoptosome for ubiquitination and inactivation. Plays an important role in cell motility. Overexpression suppresses rpr and hid- dependent cell death
   4499..4528    +  CDS            Myc: Myc (human c-Myc proto-oncogene) epitope tag
   4538..4567    +  CDS            Myc: Myc (human c-Myc proto-oncogene) epitope tag
   4577..4606    +  CDS            Myc: Myc (human c-Myc proto-oncogene) epitope tag
   4616..4645    +  CDS            Myc: Myc (human c-Myc proto-oncogene) epitope tag
   4655..4684    +  CDS            Myc: Myc (human c-Myc proto-oncogene) epitope tag
   4721..5395    +  CDS            EosFP: EosFP is a photoconvertible green/yellow fluorescent protein published in 2004, derived from Lobophyllia hemprichii.
   5489..6850    +  CDS            Casp9: CASP9_MOUSE - Also known as Mch6. Experimental evidence at protein level: Swiss-Prot protein existence level 1. Involved in the activation cascade of caspases responsible for apoptosis execution. Binding of caspase-9 to Apaf-1 leads to activation of the protease which then cleaves and activates caspase-3. Promotes DNA damage-induced apoptosis in a ABL1/c-Abl-dependent manner. Proteolytically cleaves poly(ADP-ribose) polymerase (PARP) (By similarity). From Mus musculus (Mouse).
   6899..7831    +  CDS            ERT2: mutated ligand-binding domain of the human estrogen receptor (Feil et al., 1997)
   7848..7977    -  polyA_signal   SV40 poly(A) signal: SV40 polyadenylation signal
   8317..8905    -  rep_origin     ori: high-copy-number ColE1/pMB1/pBR322/pUC origin of replication
   9076..9936    -  CDS            AmpR: β-lactamase; bla; confers resistance to ampicillin, carbenicillin, and related antibiotics
   9937..10041   -  promoter       AmpR promoter: bla
>Addgene plasmid #184104 | pT2iApowriter2(#336) | addgene full sequence | sequence record 364017 | Addgene NGS Result
G
[124 nt withheld, positions 2-125]
CGCCCGATACTCCAGCTTTTGTTCCCTTTAGTGAGGGTTAATTGCGCGTTACACAGAGGTGTAAAGTACT
TGAGTAATTTTACTTGATTACTGTACTTAAGTATTATTTTTGGGGATTTTTACTTTACTTGAGTACAATT
AAAAATCAATACTTTTACTTTTACTTAATTACATTTTTTTAGAAAAAAAAGTACTTTTTACTCCTTACAA
TTTTATTTACAGTCAAAAAGTACTTATTTTTTGGAGATCACTTCCTCATAGGGATAACAGGGTAATGGCC
GGCCTTTTTTAGGTCCCAGATCTGAAGCTACCCCTAACACACTATTCTACACACAGAAAATGCTCTTCAC
TAGGTCGAGACCAGCAAAGTTCTAGAATTTGTCGAAACATTTATGTTATATATTTCCTGAAAAAAATTCT
GAGTAAGTTCTTAAGTGTTATTGCCAGCAACATAAACAACAGACGGCAAAATGAATAAATGATAACAAAG
CAGTAGGCTTAAATAAACCTAATTTTTATAGGCTGTTCTCTACAACCCTCAAACAGTGATTAGTTTTGTA
CTTATAAACTTGCCCTTTCATTCATATTTCAAGAAAATTGGTTCAGAAGATCTGGATATTCTAGCAGTTG
TTCAAGCTCATGGAGGGATCAGTGACCTGATTCCACAATGACTAGGCCTAATCCAGAAATTAGATGACTG
TCAACATAAAAAGGCACAGCACTCACTAGCTGCCCTATATATTTTATTATATTTTACATATATTATTTTA
TTTATTTAGCTCTGAGTGCTGTACTTTCTGGTTAAAGAAAACTGCTTACAACAGCTAACCTGTACTACCT
CAGGCTCAGGGAATTTGGAACAGGTTTGTCTGGTTTGTTTCTTTAACCATGCATGCTTGTTTTCAACTAT
GGCAACACAGTCACATGGGACATTACAGAAATGATTTGTCGATGACATGCGACTTTTCTTTAATAAAGCG
CAAAGATCCCAAAAAGCAAACTTTTAACAAAAATCATATAATTATATTTTCAATCCAGCTTTGTAGCAAC
TTTGTGCTGCTGTTCACTCAGCAACAGATAGTCAGTATAAGGTCAGTGTGTCTCAAAGCAGTGCCATCTG
TTTCACACATTGCGTTCTATATATAAGTGTGCTGGTTGACACGACACTGTATAAGGCCTAGGCTAAAACA
CAAACAATGTAGAATGACACTGTGTTTTTTTTGTAAACAAATGTTGTTTTTGGTTAAACATCTTTGTGAA
AACATCCTCCTGTCATGTATTTGCTATATTCAAATGTTAAACCCGTGCAGAATAGAACATATACAAAAAA
AAACAACACAACACATTTTTAAACATTATTAAATATCAAGTATTGCTGGCAGTTCTGTTTCTGTTTTACA
GTACCCTTTGCCACAGTTCTCCGCTTTTCCTGGTCCAGATTCCACAAGTCTGATTCACCAATAGCAAAGC
GAATAAACAACCAAAGCAGCCAATCACTGCTTGTAGACTGTCCTGCGAGACCGGCCCATTCCAGCACATT
CTGGAAACTTCCTTTATATGATAATTATAAATACATTTAAATTATTGATACAAAACATGTAATTCCTAGA
ACATAACCATAGCAATCATTAGTTTTCAGGGTAATTATGTATTTTTAGGATTTGACTGCGGAAAGATCTG
GTCATGTGACGTCTCATGAACGTCACGGCCCTGGGTTTCTATAAATACAGTAGGACTCTCGACCATCGGC
AGATTTTTCGAAGAAGAAGATCAGTTTCAGGAGCCGTACTGTTCCGTTTCAACGCAAATATTAACGGTAA
GAGCGAATTTCCTAGTTTGTTTTCATGCCATTCTTTAAAACCATAGCGTATTACTTTAATTATAGTAAAC
TTTCGCTTTCTTTATTACAAGAGACGTTTTGTGTTGATTCTCCGCGGACATTTTCGGTCAGACAATCAGA
AAATGACCGCGGAGGACCAGTAACTTGCATTACACGTAAGTTAAATCTTCGTGTATTAAAATGGTTAGGT
TGTTAACGTCAAATAGGTTACCGTGTTTGCGTGTGATCAGGTTGGTTTTGTTAGATTTTTGTCAGTATTT
TTAATTTATTTGTTTTAGTTTATTTATTTTTTTTGCTGAATCATAGTTTGTGAACAAAGAACCCGGATGT
TACATACAGTACAGCCGCCATGTTACAGAGAGTTATAACTTAATCATTTTAAAAATAATTTTGCCTTACT
TTTAGTTTGTCATGTTGAGAAATGAGGAAATGTTAAAATGAGGAAATATCCAATTAATTTAATATATCAA
AATAATCCATGATTACAATGCACTGAACTGGAGAAAATTAAGATGTTTTCTAGTGTCATGAAACAAATGT
AAGAGATGTACATTGTAGATGTTTTATGTCAAGAATTGGCTAGTTGATGCAGCATACTGGCGATACTCAG
TTGTAATAACAGTAACGTTACATGTTAATAGACTACTGAGTATGCTGTTCTGTCTATGTATGCTCTGTAA
GCTACGAGAAGGACTTTTTTAAACAGTAAAGGGTGCAATATTTTTACAAATTGAATTAAATAAAGGCTGT
CTATTAAGTAATATGCTTGATATTTTTCTTACTTGATCGGAAATAAGAAAAAATATAAACGTTGTTGCTC
TAAAAATCCTAGTTCAGTTTAGCCAACCACAAATACCTTTTTGTTCCTCCAACAGTTTTTTTTTCTTCTC
TATAATATTTGGCAGTCTATAGTACTCCAAATGTTTCCCCACAGTCTAACTAATTGGTACAGCCAAAATC
ATGACACTTATTGCAATAATAATTTTGGTTCATTGGCATTGTTGATAGCCTGTGCCACTAATATGGTCGA
TTGATCATGCTTCAGGAAGAAAACTATATTGTTTGATGTAAGATTATTAAATCTTCACCTGCTTCCATTA
CAAACTATTCCCATCTTATTGAATTCTGGTATGTCTTAAAGGATTAGTTCACTTCCCAAATCAAAATTTA
CTTAGCCTTTTTTCATCCATGATCCCTTTTTTTCATCATTAATGAAGAAATTGTTTTTGAAAAAGTTTCA
AGATTTTTTTCTCTATATTGTGGAGCTTGTTAGTTTAAAATTCCAAAATGCAATATGTGGCTTCAAATGG
TTCTAAATGATCCCAGTCAAGGAATAACAGTCTTATCTAATGAAACCATTAGACCTTTAAAAATAAAAAA
AATAAAAGTATTTATTTTTAAATGACTGAGTGATTAAGTTGAATTTCAGCGTTTCCTTACTGTGTAGAAG
TCCTTCCTTACTGGCCCCACCCTTTGGTTCTCTGCCAATCTGCTACCTAATGTAATGTTGTGGAACATTA
TTATTCTTTATTTCTTAATTTTTTATTTTTTATTTTAAAACAATGTAAACTGCACAGATGTGCAGTTTGT
TTAAAATGGCCAATGCTTTGGAAATGCATGACATAATTAGATTTCATGATGCACAAAGCCAAATCTCAGA
GCTTGTGCAAAATGAGCTATCATTTCACTAGGTAAGACCCTAAATTTTCATATAGGATCATTTGGACAAT
TTTGCTGCAGGTAAAATGCATTCTATAGTCCACTGTCAGCCATTGTTTTGGATAGTATTTATTTTTCTCT
ACAAGTATAGTCAATAGTTTTCTATTATTTTAAAGGTTTGTAACATTTAAGGGTGACCAAATGCAAAGTA
AAATTTCATTTTCGGGTGAACTATCTCGTTTAACATGGGAGAAGTGCAAAACATACATTATTGGCTAGAA
CATTGTAGTATTTTTTAAATGGAAATGTGTGATTGCTAATCTTACTTTGAATTTGTTTACAGGGATCCAT
GATGGGGAGTAGCAAGAGCAAGCCTAAAGACCCTAGCCAGAGAAGCAGGGGATCTACCGGTGCATCTGTT
GTAGCTGATCTTCCGTCTTATGGACCTATCGCTTTCGATCAGGTGGATGGCGTCACGAACGCGACCCAGC
TATTCAAAAATAATATAAACAAAACCAGAATGAACGATTTAAACCGCGAGGAGACACGATTAAAGACCTT
CACCGACTGGCCGCTAGATTGGCTGGATAAACGCCAGCTGGCCCAAACCGGCATGTACTTCACACACGCT
GGCGACAAAGTTAAATGCTTTTTCTGCGGCGTGGAAATCGGTTGCTGGGAGCAGGAGGATCAGCCCGTGC
CGGAACATCAGCGATGGTCGCCCAACTGTCCACTGTTGCGCAGGAGAACTACCAACAATGTGCCGATCAA
TGCCGAAGCATTAGATCGCATCCTGCCGCCAATAAGCTACGACATCTGCGGCGCCAACGACTCGACGCTA
GAGATGAGGAGATCCCATCGATTTAAAGCTATGGAGCAAAAGCTCATTTCTGAAGAGGACTTGAATGAAA
TGGAGCAAAAGCTCATTTCTGAAGAGGACTTGAATGAAATGGAGCAAAAGCTCATTTCTGAAGAGGACTT
GAATGAAATGGAGCAAAAGCTCATTTCTGAAGAGGACTTGAATGAAATGGAGCAAAAGCTCATTTCTGAA
GAGGACTTGAATGAAATGGAGAGCTTGGGCGACCTCACCATGGTGAGTGCGATTAAGCCAGACATGAAGA
TCAACCTCCGTATGGAAGGCAACGTAAACGGGCACCATTTTGTGATCGACGGAGATGGTACAGGCAAGCC
TTTTGAGGGAAAACAGAGTATGGATCTTGAAGTCAAAGAGGGCGGACCTCTGCCTTTTGCCTTTGACATC
CTGACTACCGCTTTCCATTACGGCAACAGGGTATTCGCCGAATATCCAGACCACATACAAGACTATTTTA
AGCAGTCGTTTCCTAAAGGATATTCGTGGGAACGCAGCTTGACTTTCGAGGACGGAGGCATTTGTATCGC
CAGAAACGACATAACAATGGAAGGGGACACTTTCTATAATAAAGTTCGATTTCACGGTGTAAACTTTCCC
GCCAATGGTCCAGTTATGCAGAAGAAAACGCTGAAATGGGAGCCCTCCACTGAGAAAATGTATGTGCGTG
ATGGAGTGCTGACGGGTGATATTACAATGGCTTTGTTGCTTGAAGGAAATGCCCATTACCGATGTGACTT
CAGAACTACTTACAAAGCTAAAGAGAAGGGTGTCAAGTTACCAGGCTACCACTTTGTTGACCACTGTATT
GAGATTTTAAGCCATGACAAAGATTACAACAAGGTTAAGCTGTATGAGCACGCTGTTGCTCATTCTGGAT
TGCCTGACAATGCCAGGAGATCTCCCAAGAAGAGGAAGGTGAGATCTGCCACCAATTTTAGCCTCCTGAA
ACAAGCAGGCGACGTTGAGGAGAATCCAGGACCGTCTCCCATGATGGACGAGGCGGACCGCCAGCTCCTG
AGAAGATGCAGGGTGCGCCTAGTGAGCGAGCTGCAAGTCGCGGAGCTGTGGGACGCTCTGCTGAGTCGAG
AGCTGTTCACGCGCGACATGATCGAGGATATTCAGCAGGCAGGATCTGGCTCTCGGCGGGATCAGGCTAG
GCAGCTCGTCACAGACCTGGAGACTAGAGGCCGCCAGGCTCTGCCTCTGTTCATCTCCTGCTTAGAGGAC
ACAGGCCAAGGCACCCTGGCTTCACTCTTGCAAAGCGGTCGGCAAGCAGCCAAGCAAGACCCAGAGGCTG
TTAAACCCCTAGACCATCTGGTGCCTGTGGTCCTGGGACCAATGGGACTCACAGCAAAGGAGCAGAGAGT
AGTGAAGCTGGACCCGTCACAGCCTGCCGTGGGAAACCTGACCCCAGTGGTGCTCGGACCTGAAGAACTC
TGGCCTGCTCGCCTGAAGCCAGAGGTTCTCAGACCAGAAACACCTAGACCCGTGGACATTGGTTCTGGTG
GAGCCCATGATGTCTGTGTTCCAGGGAAGATCAGGGGACATGCAGATATGGCATACACCCTGGACTCTGA
TCCCTGCGGCCACTGTCTCATCATCAACAATGTGAACTTCTGCCCTTCCTCGGGGCTCGGCACACGCACG
GGCTCCAACTTGGACCGTGACAAACTGGAGCACCGATTCCGCTGGCTGCGCTTCATGGTGGAGGTGAAGA
ACGACCTGACTGCTAAGAAAATGGTCACGGCTTTGATGGAGATGGCACACCGGAACCACCGTGCCCTGGA
CTGCTTTGTGGTGGTCATCCTCTCTCATGGCTGCCAGGCCAGCCACCTCCAGTTCCCAGGTGCTGTTTAT
GGGACAGATGGATGCTCCGTGTCCATTGAGAAAATTGTGAACATCTTTAACGGAAGCGGCTGCCCTAGCC
TGGGAGGGAAGCCCAAACTGTTCTTCATCCAGGCTTGCGGAGGTGAGCAGAAAGACCACGGCTTTGAGGT
GGCTTGCACTTCCTCTCAGGGCAGAACCTTGGACAGTGACTCTGAGCCTGATGCTGTCCCCTATCAGGAA
GGCCCAAGACCCTTGGACCAACTGGATGCTGTGTCAAGTTTGCCTACCCCTAGCGACATCCTTGTGTCCT
ACTCCACCTTCCCAGGATTTGTGTCTTGGAGGGACAAGAAAAGTGGCTCCTGGTACATCGAGACTTTGGA
CGGTATTCTGGAACAGTGGGCTCGCTCTGAGGATCTGCAGTCCCTCCTTCTCAGGGTTGCCAATGCTGTT
TCTGCGAAAGGGACTTACAAGCAGATTCCTGGCTGTTTTAACTTCCTGCGGAAAAAGCTGTTTTTCAAAA
CTTCTGTGCCCGGGCCAGAGAACCTGTACTTCCAGGGGCTCGAGCCCTCTGCCGGAGACATGAGAGCTGC
AAACCTTTGGCCGAGCCCGCTGATGATTAAACGCTCTAAGAAGAACAGCCTGGCCTTGTCCCTGACCGCC
GACCAGATGGTCAGTGCCTTGTTGGATGCCGAGCCCCCCATACTCTATTCCGAGTATGATCCTACCAGAC
CCTTCAGTGAGGCTTCGATGATGGGCTTACTGACCAACCTGGCAGACAGGGAGCTGGTTCACATGATTAA
CTGGGCCAAGAGGGTGCCAGGCTTTGTGGATTTGACCCTCCACGATCAGGTCCACCTCCTAGAATGTGCC
TGGCTAGAGATCCTGATGATTGGTCTCGTCTGGCGCAGCATGGAGCACCCAGTGAAGCTACTGTTTGCTC
CTAACTTGCTCTTGGACAGGAACCAGGGAAAATGTGTAGAGGGCATGGTGGAGATTTTCGACATGCTGCT
GGCTACATCATCTCGGTTCCGCATGATGAATCTGCAGGGAGAGGAATTTGTGTGCCTCAAATCTATTATT
TTGCTTAATTCTGGAGTTTACACATTTCTGTCCAGCACCCTGAAGTCTCTGGAGGAAAAGGACCATATCC
ATCGAGTGCTGGACAAGATCACAGACACTTTGATTCACCTGATGGCTAAGGCTGGCCTGACCCTGCAGCA
GCAGCATCAGAGACTCGCACAGCTTCTCCTGATCCTCTCCCACATCAGGCACATGAGTAACAAAGGCATG
GAGCATCTGTACTCTATGAAGTGCAAGAACGTGGTGCCCCTCTATGATCTGCTGCTGGAGGCGGCGGACG
CTCACCGCCTACATGCGCCCACTAGCCGTGGAGGGGCATCCGTGGAGGAAACAGACCAAAGCCACTTGGC
TACTGCGGGCTCTACTTCATCTCATTCCTTGCAAAAGTATTACATCACGGGGGAGGCAGAGGGTTTCCCT
GCCACAGCACCAGGATCTACGTAGACATGATAAGATACATTGATGAGTTTGGACAAACCACAACTAGAAT
GCAGTGAAAAAAATGCTTTATTTGTGAAATTTGTGATGCTATTGCTTTATTTGTAACCATATTAAGCTGC
AATAAACAAGTTAACAACAACAATTGCATTCATTTTATGTTTCAGGTTCAGGGGGAGGTGTGGGAGGTTT
TTTCCTGCAGGACTCTAGTCGCGGCCCTAGGGATAACAGGGTAATGGCCGCTCTTCCGCTAATACTCAAG
TACAATTTTAATGGAGTACTTTTTTACTTTTACTCAAGTAAGATTCTAGCCAGATACTTTTACTTTTAAT
TGAGTAAAATTTTCCCTAAGTACTTGTACTTTCACTTGAGTAAAATTTTTGAGTACTTTTTACACCTCTG
CCCTGCATCAGCATGTGAGCAAAAGGCCAGCAAAAGGCCAGGAACCGTAAAAAGGCCGCGTTGCTGGCGT
TTTTCCATAGGCTCCGCCCCCCTGACGAGCATCACAAAAATCGACGCTCAAGTCAGAGGTGGCGAAACCC
GACAGGACTATAAAGATACCAGGCGTTTCCCCCTGGAAGCTCCCTCGTGCGCTCTCCTGTTCCGACCCTG
CCGCTTACCGGATACCTGTCCGCCTTTCTCCCTTCGGGAAGCGTGGCGCTTTCTCATAGCTCACGCTGTA
GGTATCTCAGTTCGGTGTAGGTCGTTCGCTCCAAGCTGGGCTGTGTGCACGAACCCCCCGTTCAGCCCGA
CCGCTGCGCCTTATCCGGTAACTATCGTCTTGAGTCCAACCCGGTAAGACACGACTTATCGCCACTGGCA
GCAGCCACTGGTAACAGGATTAGCAGAGCGAGGTATGTAGGCGGTGCTACAGAGTTCTTGAAGTGGTGGC
CTAACTACGGCTACACTAGAAGAACAGTATTTGGTATCTGCGCTCTGCTGAAGCCAGTTACCTTCGGAAA
AAGAGTTGGTAGCTCTTGATCCGGCAAACAAACCACCGCTGGTAGCGGTGGTTTTTTTGTTTGCAAGCAG
CAGATTACGCGCAGAAAAAAAGGATCTCAAGAAGATCCTTTGATCTTTTCTACGGGGTCTGACGCTCAGT
GGAACGAAAACTCACGTTAAGGGATTTTGGTCATGAGATTATCAAAAAGGATCTTCACCTAGATCCTTTT
AAATTAAAAATGAAGTTTTAAATCAATCTAAAGTATATATGAGTAAACTTGGTCTGACAGTTACCAATGC
TTAATCAGTGAGGCACCTATCTCAGCGATCTGTCTATTTCGTTCATCCATAGTTGCCTGACTCCCCGTCG
TGTAGATAACTACGATACGGGAGGGCTTACCATCTGGCCCCAGTGCTGCAATGATACCGCGAGACCCACG
CTCACCGGCTCCAGATTTATCAGCAATAAACCAGCCAGCCGGAAGGGCCGAGCGCAGAAGTGGTCCTGCA
ACTTTATCCGCCTCCATCCAGTCTATTAATTGTTGCCGGGAAGCTAGAGTAAGTAGTTCGCCAGTTAATA
GTTTGCGCAACGTTGTTGCCATTGCTACAGGCATCGTGGTGTCACGCTCGTCGTTTGGTATGGCTTCATT
CAGCTCCGGTTCCCAACGATCAAGGCGAGTTACATGATCCCCCATGTTGTGCAAAAAAGCGGTTAGCTCC
TTCGGTCCTCCGATCGTTGTCAGAAGTAAGTTGGCCGCAGTGTTATCACTCATGGTTATGGCAGCACTGC
ATAATTCTCTTACTGTCATGCCATCCGTAAGATGCTTTTCTGTGACTGGTGAGTACTCAACCAAGTCATT
CTGAGAATAGTGTATGCGGCGACCGAGTTGCTCTTGCCCGGCGTCAATACGGGATAATACCGCGCCACAT
AGCAGAACTTTAAAAGTGCTCATCATTGGAAAACGTTCTTCGGGGCGAAAACTCTCAAGGATCTTACCGC
TGTTGAGATCCAGTTCGATGTAACCCACTCGTGCACCCAACTGATCTTCAGCATCTTTTACTTTCACCAG
CGTTTCTGGGTGAGCAAAAACAGGAAGGCAAAATGCCGCAAAAAAGGGAATAAGGGCGACACGGAAATGT
TGAATACTCATACTCTTCCTTTTTCAATATTATTGAAGCATTTATCAGGGTTATTGTCTCATGAGCGGAT
ACATATTTGAATGTATTTAGAAAAATAAACAAATAGGGGTTCCGCGCACATTTCCCCGAAAAGTGCCACC
T
